Addgene plasmid #160872: pKI-cjVASA-tdTomato
Purpose: Marmoset Targeting
Depositing lab: Hideyuki Okano. Publication: Generation of a common marmoset embryonic stem cell line CMES40-OC harboring a POU5F1 (OCT4)-2A-mCerulean3 knock-in reporter allele. Yoshimatsu S, Murakami R, Sato T, Saeki T, Yamamoto M, Sasaki E, Noce T, Okano H. Stem Cell Res. 2021 Mar 24;53:102308. doi: 10.1016/j.scr.2021.102308. PubMed 33799281.
Backbone
  Vector backbone: pCR-BluntII
  Backbone manufacturer: Thermo Fisher Scientific
  Vector type: Marmoset Targeting
Growth in bacteria
  Bacterial resistance: Kanamycin, 50 μg/mL
  Growth temperature: 37°C
  Growth strain: NEB Stable
  Copy number: High Copy
Gene/Insert
  Gene/Insert name: tdTomato
  Species: Synthetic
  Insert size (bp): 1431
Terms and licenses: Academic/Nonprofit Terms; Industry Terms: Not Available to Industry
How to cite: pKI-cjVASA-tdTomato was a gift from Hideyuki Okano (Addgene plasmid # 160872 ; http://n2t.net/addgene:160872 ; RRID:Addgene_160872)
