[The description below was written by a language model from this plasmid's Addgene catalogue record and pLannotate feature annotations shown in this document.]
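Description:
pKI-cjVASA-tdTomato is a knock-in donor (targeting) plasmid for the common marmoset, built in the pCR-BluntII cloning backbone. It is about 8.2 kb and is maintained in E. coli at high copy from a ColE1/pUC-type origin under kanamycin selection, conferred by the Tn5 NeoR/KanR gene. A bleomycin/Zeocin resistance gene (BleoR) is also annotated. The remaining backbone features are typical of this cloning vector: a lac promoter/operator, flanking SP6 and T7 promoters, and disrupted lacZα and ccdB fragments on either side of the cloning site.

The payload sits between the SP6 and T7 sites. Upstream, about 1.6 kb of sequence contains several fragments matching DDX4 (VASA), a germline-specific ATP-dependent RNA helicase. These look like exons separated by intronic sequence, which fits a genomic 5′ homology arm from the marmoset VASA locus. The last DDX4-like fragment runs almost directly into a P2A peptide followed by the tdTomato coding sequence. This arrangement suggests that the reporter is meant to be fused in frame to the end of the endogenous coding sequence, so that ribosomal skipping at P2A yields separate VASA and tdTomato proteins from one transcript under native VASA regulation. About 1.7 kb downstream of tdTomato is largely unannotated and presumably forms the 3′ homology arm, though the record does not define either arm. The short ADH1 promoter, C16orf89 and C9orf85 hits within these regions are probably spurious matches to genomic sequence. No mammalian selection cassette or recombinase sites are annotated.

The record gives the purpose only as marmoset targeting, and the associated publication describes a knock-in reporter embryonic stem cell line. The likely use is therefore to generate a VASA-tdTomato reporter allele that marks germ-lineage cells. The record does not state which nuclease or guide reagents accompany the donor.
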