Features (pLannotate 1.2.2; 23 found; start..end, strand, type, name):
      2..94      +  CDS            lacI (fragment): lac repressor; lacI; The lac repressor binds to the lac operator to inhibit transcription in E. coli. This inhibition can be relieved by adding lactose or isopropyl-β-D-thiogalactopyranoside (IPTG).
    107..128     +  protein_bind   CAP binding site: CAP binding activates transcription in the presence of cAMP. E. coli catabolite activator protein
    143..173     +  promoter       lac promoter: promoter for the E. coli lac operon
    181..197     +  protein_bind   lac operator: The lac repressor binds to the lac operator to inhibit transcription in E. coli. This inhibition can be relieved by adding lactose or isopropyl-β-D-thiogalactopyranoside (IPTG). lac repressor encoded by lacI
    239..257     +  promoter       SP6 promoter: promoter for bacteriophage SP6 RNA polymerase
    314..526     +  CDS            DDX4 (fragment): DDX4_HUMAN - Also known as VASA. Experimental evidence at protein level: Swiss-Prot protein existence level 1. ATP-dependent RNA helicase required during spermatogenesis (PubMed:10920202, PubMed:21034600). Required to repress transposable elements and preventing their mobilization, which is essential for the germline integrity (By similarity). Acts via the piRNA metabolic process, which mediates the repression of transposable elements during meiosis by forming complexes composed of piRNAs and Piwi proteins and governs the methylation and subsequent repression of transposons (By similarity). In
    666..776     +  CDS            DDX4 (fragment): DDX4_HUMAN - Also known as VASA. Experimental evidence at protein level: Swiss-Prot protein existence level 1. ATP-dependent RNA helicase required during spermatogenesis (PubMed:10920202, PubMed:21034600). Required to repress transposable elements and preventing their mobilization, which is essential for the germline integrity (By similarity). Acts via the piRNA metabolic process, which mediates the repression of transposable elements during meiosis by forming complexes composed of piRNAs and Piwi proteins and governs the methylation and subsequent repression of transposons (By similarity). In
   1100..1120    +  promoter       ADH1 promoter (fragment): S. cerevisiae ADH1; promoter for alcohol dehydrogenase 1
   1144..1383    +  CDS            C16orf89 (fragment): CP089_HUMAN - Experimental evidence at protein level: Swiss-Prot protein existence level 1. From Homo sapiens (Human).
   1806..1892    +  CDS            Ddx4 (fragment): DDX4_MOUSE - Also known as Mvh From Mus musculus (Mouse).
   1899..1955    +  CDS            P2A: 2A peptide from porcine teschovirus-1 polyprotein Eukaryotic ribosomes fail to insert a peptide bond between the Gly and Pro residues, yielding separate polypeptides.
   1956..3380    +  CDS            tdTomato: tdTomato is a basic (constitutively fluorescent) orange fluorescent protein published in 2004, derived from Discosoma sp.. It is reported to be a somewhat slowly-maturing tandem dimer with low acid sensitivity.
   4336..4357    +  promoter       ADH1 promoter (fragment): S. cerevisiae ADH1; promoter for alcohol dehydrogenase 1
   4375..4581    +  CDS            C9orf85 (fragment): CI085_HUMAN - Experimental evidence at protein level: Swiss-Prot protein existence level 1. From Homo sapiens (Human).
   5064..5082    -  promoter       T7 promoter: promoter for bacteriophage T7 RNA polymerase
   5085..5232    +  CDS            lacZα (fragment): LacZα fragment of β-galactosidase; lacZ fragment
   5242..5545    +  CDS            ccdB (fragment): CcdB, a bacterial toxin that poisons DNA gyrase; ccdB; Plasmids containing the ccdB gene cannot be propagated in standard E. coli strains.
   5593..5862    +  CDS            tnpA (fragment): TN5P_ECOLX - Also known as tnp. Experimental evidence at protein level: Swiss-Prot protein existence level 1. Mediates transposition of transposon Tn5 by a 'cut and paste' mechanism. First, the monomeric transposase binds the 19 bp inverted DNA repeats flanking the transposon. Then, dimerization of the DNA- bound transposase creates a synaptic DNA complex. After nicking of the first DNA strand, excision of the transposon proceeds through a series of intermediates. The transposase then mediates the insertion of the transposon at a new site by strand transfer. The activity of the wild- type tran
   5894..6688    +  CDS            NeoR/KanR: aminoglycoside phosphotransferase from Tn5; aph(3')-II (or nptII); confers resistance to neomycin, kanamycin, and G418 (Geneticin®)
   6709..6759    -  misc_feature   bom (fragment): basis of mobility region from pBR322
   6786..6874    +  promoter       AmpR promoter (fragment): bla
   6894..7268    +  CDS            BleoR: antibiotic-binding protein; Sh ble from Streptoalloteichus hindustanus; confers resistance to bleomycin, phleomycin, and Zeocin™
   7406..7994    +  rep_origin     ori: high-copy-number ColE1/pMB1/pBR322/pUC origin of replication
>Addgene plasmid #160872 | pKI-cjVASA-tdTomato | addgene full sequence | sequence record 315975 | Addgene NGS Result
AGCGCCCAATACGCAAACCGCCTCTCCCCGCGCGTTGGCCGATTCATTAATGCAGCTGGCACGACAGGTT
TCCCGACTGGAAAGCGGGCAGTGAGCGCAACGCAATTAATGTGAGTTAGCTCACTCATTAGGCACCCCAG
GCTTTACACTTTATGCTTCCGGCTCGTATGTTGTGTGGAATTGTGAGCGGATAACAATTTCACACAGGAA
ACAGCTATGACCATGATTACGCCAAGCTATTTAGGTGACACTATAGAATACTCAAGCTATGCATCAAGCT
TGGTACCGAGCTCGGATCCACTAGTAACGGCCGCCAGTGTGCTGGAATTCGCCCTTAGCTGCCAGAGGGC
TAGATATTGAAAATGTACAGCATGTTATCAATTTTGATCTTCCTTCTACCATTGATGAATATGTTCATCG
AATTGGGCGTACTGGTCGTTGTGGGAATACTGGCAGAGCAATTTCCTTTTTTGATCCTGAATCGGATAAC
CATTTAGCACAGCCTCTAATAAAAGTATTAACAGATGTAAGTTAAACTTTTAAAACAGAATGGATAGTTT
TCCTTTGTTGTTGAAAGTAGACATTTTATGTATATGTATATAACAAGTAAACTTTTCCAATCTTTAAGAC
TTTATGTTGCATATGAAGTCATTTTTTTTTTTAAGGCTCAACAGGATGTTCCTGCATGGCTGGAAGAAAT
TGCCTTTAGTGCATACATTCCTGGCTTCAGTGGTAGTACAAGAGGAAGTGTATTTGCATCAGTTGATACT
AGAAAGGTTAGTAGAAAGGAAGAATTCAGAATTTGGATTTCAGTTACTCTTTGTAAACGTTATGCTTAAT
ATTATGAAGTAACTATAATAATCAGCCCATTGTTTTCATGCCTAGAAGGTAGCTACTTTATTATTTCATT
AACATTTTATGTATATACACATTTTTGGTTTTAAAGGTCAGGAATTAACTTTTGAGATTTATACCCAAAC
AGTCTCCTTTCCCAGATTTTAAATTTTAATTTGGAATCTTCTAAACTTCTAATTGAATTATTTAATTTCT
GAATTCTGACAACATTAATATAAAATACAGGACCTATTAGAATTACAAGTCTTTTCTTTTTTTTTTTTTT
TTTTTTTTGAGATAGTTTGTGGCTCTCTTGTCGAGGCTGGAGTGCAGTGGCATGATCTCAGCTCGCTGCA
ACCTCTGCCTCCCAGGTTCAAGCAATTCTTGTGCCTCAAGTGTATCTGGGATTACAGGCATGTACCACCA
TCCTCAGCTGTTTTTTTTTTTGTACTTTTAATAGAGATAGGATTTCACCATCTTGGCTAGGCTGGTCTTG
AACTCCTGGCCTCAAGTGATCCACCTGCCTCAGCCTCCCAAATTACTGGGATTATAGGCATGAGCCACTG
TGCCCAGCCACAAGGCTACGAGTCTTTTTTGGTATGTCAGGTTTTTATAGGCAGCACCACTTTTATACAG
AAACAGTAAGCATGCTAATTAAATATTTATGCTTATTCATTGAGTGTAGTCCATTAAGTTTTCCCCACTT
GCCAAAACAATTGGCTTAAAAAATATTTTTCTTGAGACATTTTTTGCAATTTAGACTTCCTGGTTTGACA
TGAGCCTTTTTTTCAAGTGAATCAGATTTAGTGAGAATGAAGTTCTTTGTATATTTGGGGAAGACATGGT
AGATACCTTGAGTCCTTGCTCTCATTCTGAGTGACGTAACTTTAAAGTTGTCATAAAATTAAATGTTTGT
TTCTTTTCTTTTCTTTTTTCTTTCTTTGTCTTCTTTCTTTCTTTTTTTTTTTTTAAAGAACTACCAGGGC
AAGAGCACTTTGAACACAGCAGGATTTTCTTCTTCACAAATGTCCAATCCTGTGGACGACGAATCATGGG
ATGCTAGCGCCACGAACTTCTCTCTGTTAAAGCAAGCAGGAGACGTGGAAGAAAACCCCGGTCCTGTTAG
CAAGGGCGAGGAGGTCATCAAAGAGTTCATGCGCTTCAAGGTGCGCATGGAGGGCTCCATGAACGGCCAC
GAGTTCGAGATCGAGGGCGAGGGCGAGGGCCGCCCCTACGAGGGCACCCAGACCGCCAAGCTGAAGGTGA
CCAAGGGCGGCCCCCTGCCCTTCGCCTGGGACATCCTGTCCCCCCAGTTCATGTACGGCTCCAAGGCGTA
CGTGAAGCACCCCGCCGACATCCCCGATTACAAGAAGCTGTCCTTCCCCGAGGGCTTCAAGTGGGAGCGC
GTGATGAACTTCGAGGACGGCGGTCTGGTGACCGTGACCCAGGACTCCTCCCTGCAGGACGGCACGCTGA
TCTACAAGGTGAAGATGCGCGGCACCAACTTCCCCCCCGACGGCCCCGTAATGCAGAAAAAGACCATGGG
CTGGGAGGCCTCCACCGAGCGCCTGTACCCCCGCGACGGCGTGCTGAAGGGCGAGATCCACCAGGCCCTG
AAGCTGAAGGACGGCGGCCACTACCTGGTGGAGTTCAAGACCATCTACATGGCCAAGAAGCCCGTGCAAC
TGCCCGGCTACTACTACGTGGACACCAAGCTGGACATCACCTCCCACAACGAGGACTACACCATCGTGGA
ACAGTACGAGCGCTCCGAGGGCCGCCACCACCTGTTCCTGGGGCATGGCACCGGCAGCACCGGCAGCGGC
AGCTCCGGCACCGCCTCCTCCGAGGACAACAACATGGCCGTCATCAAAGAGTTCATGCGCTTCAAGGTGC
GCATGGAGGGCTCCATGAACGGCCACGAGTTCGAGATCGAGGGCGAGGGCGAGGGCCGCCCCTACGAGGG
CACCCAGACCGCCAAGCTGAAGGTGACCAAGGGCGGCCCCCTGCCCTTCGCCTGGGACATCCTGTCCCCC
CAGTTCATGTACGGCTCCAAGGCGTACGTGAAGCACCCCGCCGACATCCCCGATTACAAGAAGCTGTCCT
TCCCCGAGGGCTTCAAGTGGGAGCGCGTGATGAACTTCGAGGACGGCGGTCTGGTGACCGTGACCCAGGA
CTCCTCCCTGCAGGACGGCACGCTGATCTACAAGGTGAAGATGCGCGGCACCAACTTCCCCCCCGACGGC
CCCGTAATGCAGAAAAAGACCATGGGCTGGGAGGCCTCCACCGAGCGCCTGTACCCCCGCGACGGCGTGC
TGAAGGGCGAGATCCACCAGGCCCTGAAGCTGAAGGACGGCGGCCACTACCTGGTGGAGTTCAAGACCAT
CTACATGGCCAAGAAGCCCGTGCAACTGCCCGGCTACTACTACGTGGACACCAAGCTGGACATCACCTCC
CACAACGAGGACTACACCATCGTGGAACAGTACGAGCGCTCCGAGGGCCGCCACCACCTGTTCCTGTACG
GCATGGACGAGCTGTACAAGTAAGTCGACTAAAACTGAAACATCCTTCAAGTCTGTAGTTTTGCTGCAGA
GAAGAAAATAGTTTTCATTTTTGAGTTTTTAACAGAAGTATAAAACCTGACATTGTCATAGCTCCTGTCC
TTGTGTTCTCTCTCCTACACTTAAAAAGAAATACATACTGACTAGTTATGTGAGATGCTAAAAGTTACAA
CATTGCAGTTACTGATACAAATGGTGTTAACTAGAAATATTAAAGCATTCTAAAGTCTTTCTTATTTCTC
ATATATTCTTCAGGGGGTTTAGATATGTTTAATGTTTAAATGCCAAGTCTTACTATAGTGTTTATTGATC
TTATAAAACAAGTATCTAGGATATGATACACTTTTGGTCAAAAATTACTGGGTCTCATTTTTACTTGAGC
CTTTAAGACAGTAGTGTGTCACTATAATGTGATAGCATGATCTTTAAGAAACAGTAGAAGACTTAAGCCT
TTCAAAGTGATTTTGATTTTTAGATCATCAGATGTATGATGAAAATGGTTAAATGTTTGTGACATGAGCG
TTGTACTCAATGGCATAACAATGTTTGTTTTTATAATATACACTCTTTCCTTGAAATAAAGGAAGAAACA
CTTTTCCCTTAAGTTTTCCATCAGCACTTTAAATTTTTCTTTGTTCAGTATCCTAGCCCCAACTCCTGTA
TTTTTGAAACTTTGTTTTTTTGTGTGTCTTTTGTAACCAATGTAGTGATCAAAGTTTCACATAAATTATT
TATGTATAGTATACATTACTACACAGATGTGGCAATGAAAATCAATCTTAAGACTCAAACCCATTTATCC
ACAAAAAACAGTGCTGCTTACTCTTGCCATAAGTTTTGATTTATATCTTAAGATCAATGGAAAGATCCCT
GTGTTTCTTCATTTTCCATTATATATCTTAAACTTACTATGCTACTATGCCTAGAATATACGAAGTTCTT
TTCTTTTTTTTTTTTTTTTTTTTGAGACAGAGTCTTGCTCTTATCACCCAGGCTGGAGTACAATGGTGCA
ATCTTGGCTCACTGCAGCCTCTGCCTCCTGTGTTCAAGCAGTTCTTCTGTCTTAGCCTCCTAATTAGCTG
GGACTACAGATGTGCACCATCATGCCTGGCTAAGTATTATATTTTTAGTAGAGATGGGCTTTCACCACGT
TGGCCAGGCTGGTCTCAAACTCTTGACCTCATGATCCGCCCGCCCTGGCCTCTCAAAGTGCTAAGATTAC
AGGCATAAGCCACTGCGCCTGGCCTGAAGTTCTTAATAAATTGTTAAATGAACGAACCCAAATGTTTAAC
ACCTAATGAGTTGTAAATAATGGGGAGACAAAAATGATTGGTATTGTTACTGTTCACCTAAGCAATCCAA
AAATGACATGTCCCTGATGTATATCTGGTTAAGGAATTTAGTTAATAAATGAGGCATCACATATGAAAAA
AGAGGGCATATCAACAGATAGTGTTAGGATAACTGGATAGATGGCTACATCTTGCCATATTCAAAATTAA
CTTCATGTGAATTATGAAGTCCTTTCCCCATTGCTTTTGTCCAGTTTATCAAAGATCAGCTGGTTGTAGA
TGTGTGGCTTTGCTTCTAAGGTCAAGGGCGAATTCTGCAGATATCCATCACACTGGCGGCCGCTCGAGCA
TGCATCTAGAGGGCCCAATTCGCCCTATAGTGAGTCGTATTACAATTCACTGGCCGTCGTTTTACAACGT
CGTGACTGGGAAAACCCTGGCGTTACCCAACTTAATCGCCTTGCAGCACATCCCCCTTTCGCCAGCTGGC
GTAATAGCGAAGAGGCCCGCACCGATCGCCCTTCCCAACAGTTGCGCAGCCTATACGTACGGCAGTTTAA
GGTTTACACCTATAAAAGAGAGAGCCGTTATCGTCTGTTTGTGGATGTACAGAGTGATATTATTGACACG
CCGGGGCGACGGATGGTGATCCCCCTGGCCAGTGCACGTCTGCTGTCAGATAAAGTCTCCCGTGAACTTT
ACCCGGTGGTGCATATCGGGGATGAAAGCTGGCGCATGATGACCACCGATATGGCCAGTGTGCCGGTCTC
CGTTATCGGGGAAGAAGTGGCTGATCTCAGCCACCGCGAAAATGACATCAAAAACGCCATTAACCTGATG
TTCTGGGGAATATAAATGTCAGGCATGAGATTATCAAAAAGGATCTTCACCTAGATCCTTTTCACGTAGA
AAGCCAGTCCGCAGAAACGGTGCTGACCCCGGATGAATGTCAGCTACTGGGCTATCTGGACAAGGGAAAA
CGCAAGCGCAAAGAGAAAGCAGGTAGCTTGCAGTGGGCTTACATGGCGATAGCTAGACTGGGCGGTTTTA
TGGACAGCAAGCGAACCGGAATTGCCAGCTGGGGCGCCCTCTGGTAAGGTTGGGAAGCCCTGCAAAGTAA
ACTGGATGGCTTTCTTGCCGCCAAGGATCTGATGGCGCAGGGGATCAAGCTCTGATCAAGAGACAGGATG
AGGATCGTTTCGCATGATTGAACAAGATGGATTGCACGCAGGTTCTCCGGCCGCTTGGGTGGAGAGGCTA
TTCGGCTATGACTGGGCACAACAGACAATCGGCTGCTCTGATGCCGCCGTGTTCCGGCTGTCAGCGCAGG
GGCGCCCGGTTCTTTTTGTCAAGACCGACCTGTCCGGTGCCCTGAATGAACTGCAAGACGAGGCAGCGCG
GCTATCGTGGCTGGCCACGACGGGCGTTCCTTGCGCAGCTGTGCTCGACGTTGTCACTGAAGCGGGAAGG
GACTGGCTGCTATTGGGCGAAGTGCCGGGGCAGGATCTCCTGTCATCTCACCTTGCTCCTGCCGAGAAAG
TATCCATCATGGCTGATGCAATGCGGCGGCTGCATACGCTTGATCCGGCTACCTGCCCATTCGACCACCA
AGCGAAACATCGCATCGAGCGAGCACGTACTCGGATGGAAGCCGGTCTTGTCGATCAGGATGATCTGGAC
GAAGAGCATCAGGGGCTCGCGCCAGCCGAACTGTTCGCCAGGCTCAAGGCGAGCATGCCCGACGGCGAGG
ATCTCGTCGTGACCCATGGCGATGCCTGCTTGCCGAATATCATGGTGGAAAATGGCCGCTTTTCTGGATT
CATCGACTGTGGCCGGCTGGGTGTGGCGGACCGCTATCAGGACATAGCGTTGGCTACCCGTGATATTGCT
GAAGAGCTTGGCGGCGAATGGGCTGACCGCTTCCTCGTGCTTTACGGTATCGCCGCTCCCGATTCGCAGC
GCATCGCCTTCTATCGCCTTCTTGACGAGTTCTTCTGAATTATTAACGCTTACAATTTCCTGATGCGGTA
TTTTCTCCTTACGCATCTGTGCGGTATTTCACACCGCATCAGGTGGCACTTTTCGGGGAAATGTGCGCGG
AACCCCTATTTGTTTATTTTTCTAAATACATTCAAATATGTATCCGCTCATGAGACAATAACCCTGATAA
ATGCTTCAATAATAGCACGTGAGGAGGGCCACCATGGCCAAGTTGACCAGTGCCGTTCCGGTGCTCACCG
CGCGCGACGTCGCCGGAGCGGTCGAGTTCTGGACCGACCGGCTCGGGTTCTCCCGGGACTTCGTGGAGGA
CGACTTCGCCGGTGTGGTCCGGGACGACGTGACCCTGTTCATCAGCGCGGTCCAGGACCAGGTGGTGCCG
GACAACACCCTGGCCTGGGTGTGGGTGCGCGGCCTGGACGAGCTGTACGCCGAGTGGTCGGAGGTCGTGT
CCACGAACTTCCGGGACGCCTCCGGGCCGGCCATGACCGAGATCGGCGAGCAGCCGTGGGGGCGGGAGTT
CGCCCTGCGCGACCCGGCCGGCAACTGCGTGCACTTCGTGGCCGAGGAGCAGGACTGACACGTGCTAAAA
CTTCATTTTTAATTTAAAAGGATCTAGGTGAAGATCCTTTTTGATAATCTCATGACCAAAATCCCTTAAC
GTGAGTTTTCGTTCCACTGAGCGTCAGACCCCGTAGAAAAGATCAAAGGATCTTCTTGAGATCCTTTTTT
TCTGCGCGTAATCTGCTGCTTGCAAACAAAAAAACCACCGCTACCAGCGGTGGTTTGTTTGCCGGATCAA
GAGCTACCAACTCTTTTTCCGAAGGTAACTGGCTTCAGCAGAGCGCAGATACCAAATACTGTTCTTCTAG
TGTAGCCGTAGTTAGGCCACCACTTCAAGAACTCTGTAGCACCGCCTACATACCTCGCTCTGCTAATCCT
GTTACCAGTGGCTGCTGCCAGTGGCGATAAGTCGTGTCTTACCGGGTTGGACTCAAGACGATAGTTACCG
GATAAGGCGCAGCGGTCGGGCTGAACGGGGGGTTCGTGCACACAGCCCAGCTTGGAGCGAACGACCTACA
CCGAACTGAGATACCTACAGCGTGAGCTATGAGAAAGCGCCACGCTTCCCGAAGGGAGAAAGGCGGACAG
GTATCCGGTAAGCGGCAGGGTCGGAACAGGAGAGCGCACGAGGGAGCTTCCAGGGGGAAACGCCTGGTAT
CTTTATAGTCCTGTCGGGTTTCGCCACCTCTGACTTGAGCGTCGATTTTTGTGATGCTCGTCAGGGGGGC
GGAGCCTATGGAAAAACGCCAGCAACGCGGCCTTTTTACGGTTCCTGGCCTTTTGCTGGCCTTTTGCTCA
CATGTTCTTTCCTGCGTTATCCCCTGATTCTGTGGATAACCGTATTACCGCCTTTGAGTGAGCTGATACC
GCTCGCCGCAGCCGAACGACCGAGCGCAGCGAGTCAGTGAGCGAGGAAGCGGAAG
